Addgene plasmid #143447: TFORF0894
Purpose: Lentiviral vector for overexpressing transcription factor ORFs with unique 24-bp barcodes. Barcodes facilitate identification of transcription factors in pooled screens.
Depositing lab: Feng Zhang. Depositing organization: Broad Institute. Publication: A transcription factor atlas of directed differentiation. Joung J, Ma S, Tay T, Geiger-Schuller KR, Kirchgatterer PC, Verdine VK, Guo B, Arias-Garcia MA, Allen WE, Singh A, Kuksenko O, Abudayyeh OO, Gootenberg JS, Fu Z, Macrae RK, Buenrostro JD, Regev A, Zhang F. Cell. 2023 Jan 5;186(1):209-229.e26. doi: 10.1016/j.cell.2022.11.026. PubMed 36608654.
Backbone
  Vector backbone: pLX_TRC317
  Backbone manufacturer: Broad Institute Genetic Perturbation Platform
  Backbone size w/o insert (bp): 8264
  Vector type: Mammalian Expression, Lentiviral
  Selectable markers: Puromycin
Growth in bacteria
  Bacterial resistance: Ampicillin, 100 μg/mL
  Growth temperature: 37°C
  Growth strain: NEB Stable
  Copy number: High Copy
Gene/Insert
  Gene/Insert name: ING4
  Species: H. sapiens (human)
  Insert size (bp): 641
  Entrez Gene: ING4 (a.k.a. my036, p29ING4)
  Promoter: EF1a
  Cloning method: Unknown
  Sequencing primers: 5′ GGGTGGAGACTGAAGTTAGGCCAG; 3′ CACATAGCGTAAAAGGAGCAACATAG
Terms and licenses: Academic/Nonprofit Terms; Industry Terms: Not Available to Industry
Depositor comments: NM_001127586,ENST00000423703 . The transcription factor ORF portion of this plasmid was synthesized by Genewiz. Please test multiple small colonies in case of plasmid recombination. To make this collection available in a timely manner, a portion of this collection was not fully sequenced by Addgene. If an Addgene verified full plasmid sequence is not available, please contact us prior to placing an order to request the full sequence.
How to cite: TFORF0894 was a gift from Feng Zhang (Addgene plasmid # 143447 ; http://n2t.net/addgene:143447 ; RRID:Addgene_143447)
