[The description below was written by a language model from this plasmid's Addgene catalogue record and pLannotate feature annotations shown in this document.]
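Description:
TFORF0894 is a lentiviral mammalian expression plasmid built on the pLX_TRC317 backbone. It belongs to a barcoded collection of human transcription factor open reading frames designed for overexpression screens. It is propagated in E. coli through a high-copy ColE1/pUC-type origin with ampicillin selection (AmpR under its own bla promoter). The backbone also carries an f1 origin and remnants of a lac/lacZα cloning region flanked by T7 and T3 promoters. The depositor warns that the plasmid can recombine, as is common for vectors with repeated LTRs.

The viral portion has a third-generation, self-inactivating layout. An RSV promoter drives a truncated HIV-1 5' LTR, followed by the Ψ packaging signal with a partial gag sequence, the Rev response element, a cPPT/CTS element, WPRE and a ΔU3 3' LTR, with an SV40 polyadenylation signal downstream. Two expression units sit between the LTRs. An SV40 early promoter/origin segment drives puromycin N-acetyltransferase for selecting transduced cells, and the EF-1α promoter drives the human ING4 ORF. The recorded insert is 641 bp and corresponds to a specific ING4 transcript isoform. The annotation matches only about 500 bp of it to the reference ING4 protein, as would be expected if this is a shorter or variant isoform. ING4 is a component of HBO1 histone acetyltransferase complexes.

According to the record, each ORF in the collection is paired with a unique 24-bp barcode, but the feature table does not annotate its position. The short U6 promoter fragment called between the ORF and WPRE is probably only a partial sequence match, not a functional promoter. The barcode identifies which transcription factor a cell received, so the plasmid suits pooled overexpression screens such as directed differentiation studies.
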