Features (pLannotate 1.2.2; 31 found; start..end, strand, type, name):
      5..231     +  promoter       RSV promoter: Rous sarcoma virus enhancer/promoter
    232..412     +  LTR            5' LTR (truncated): truncated 5' long terminal repeat (LTR) from HIV-1
    459..584     +  misc_feature   HIV-1 Ψ: packaging signal of human immunodeficiency virus type 1
    568..931     +  CDS            HIV-1 gag (fragment): gag protein from human immunodeficiency virus 1; gag
   1077..1310    +  misc_feature   RRE: The Rev response element (RRE) of HIV-1 allows for Rev-dependent mRNA export from the nucleus to the cytoplasm.
   1687..1713    +  CDS            Rev (fragment): human immunodeficiency virus 1 (HIV-1) Rev protein; rev; enhances nuclear export of unspliced and incompletely spliced viral mRNAs
   1720..1743    +  promoter       SV40 promoter (fragment): SV40 early promoter
   1744..1815    +  promoter       SV40 promoter (fragment): SV40 enhancer and early promoter
   1839..1974    +  rep_origin     SV40 ori: SV40 origin of replication
   2020..2616    +  CDS            PuroR (fragment): puromycin N-acetyltransferase; pac from Streptomyces; confers resistance to puromycin
   2665..2782    +  misc_feature   cPPT/CTS: central polypurine tract and central termination sequence of HIV-1
   2847..2913    +  CDS            small t antigen (fragment): SV40 (simian virus 40) small t antigen
   2920..4098    +  promoter       EF-1α promoter: strong constitutive promoter for human elongation factor EF-1α
   4115..4621    +  CDS            ING4 (fragment): ING4_HUMAN - Experimental evidence at protein level: Swiss-Prot protein existence level 1. Component of HBO1 complexes, which specifically mediate acetylation of histone H3 at 'Lys-14' (H3K14ac), and have reduced activity toward histone H4 (PubMed:16387653). Through chromatin acetylation it may function in DNA replication (PubMed:16387653). May inhibit tumor progression by modulating the transcriptional output of signaling pathways which regulate cell proliferation (PubMed:15251430, PubMed:15528276). Can suppress brain tumor angiogenesis through transcriptional repression of RELA/NFKB3 target
   4667..4720    +  promoter       U6 promoter (fragment): RNA polymerase III promoter for human U6 snRNA
   4762..5350    +  misc_feature   WPRE: woodchuck hepatitis virus posttranscriptional regulatory element
   5401..5420    +  misc_feature   cPPT/CTS (fragment): central polypurine tract and central termination sequence of HIV-1
   5422..5655    +  LTR            3' LTR (ΔU3): self-inactivating 3' long terminal repeat (LTR) from HIV-1
   5733..5854    +  polyA_signal   SV40 poly(A) signal: SV40 polyadenylation signal
   5894..6029    +  rep_origin     SV40 ori: SV40 origin of replication
   6050..6068    -  promoter       T7 promoter: promoter for bacteriophage T7 RNA polymerase
   6076..6231    +  CDS            lacZα (fragment): LacZα fragment of β-galactosidase; lacZ fragment
   6236..6664    +  rep_origin     f1 ori (sequence partly withheld): f1 bacteriophage origin of replication; arrow indicates direction of (+) strand synthesis
   6717..6821    +  promoter       AmpR promoter: bla
   6822..7682    +  CDS            AmpR: β-lactamase; bla; confers resistance to ampicillin, carbenicillin, and related antibiotics
   7853..8441    +  rep_origin     ori: high-copy-number ColE1/pMB1/pBR322/pUC origin of replication
   8624..8716    +  CDS            lacI (fragment): lac repressor; lacI; The lac repressor binds to the lac operator to inhibit transcription in E. coli. This inhibition can be relieved by adding lactose or isopropyl-β-D-thiogalactopyranoside (IPTG).
   8729..8750    +  protein_bind   CAP binding site: CAP binding activates transcription in the presence of cAMP. E. coli catabolite activator protein
   8765..8795    +  promoter       lac promoter: promoter for the E. coli lac operon
   8803..8819    +  protein_bind   lac operator: The lac repressor binds to the lac operator to inhibit transcription in E. coli. This inhibition can be relieved by adding lactose or isopropyl-β-D-thiogalactopyranoside (IPTG). lac repressor encoded by lacI
   8864..8882    +  promoter       T3 promoter: promoter for bacteriophage T3 RNA polymerase
>Addgene plasmid #143447 | TFORF0894 | addgene full sequence | sequence record 397883 | Addgene NGS Result
TTAATGTAGTCTTATGCAATACTCTTGTAGTCTTGCAACATGGTAACGATGAGTTAGCAACATGCCTTAC
AAGGAGAGAAAAAGCACCGTGCATGCCGATTGGTGGAAGTAAGGTGGTACGATCGTGCCTTATTAGGAAG
GCAACAGACGGGTCTGACATGGATTGGACGAACCACTGAATTGCCGCATTGCAGAGATATTGTATTTAAG
TGCCTAGCTCGATACATAAACGGGTCTCTCTGGTTAGACCAGATCTGAGCCTGGGAGCTCTCTGGCTAAC
TAGGGAACCCACTGCTTAAGCCTCAATAAAGCTTGCCTTGAGTGCTTCAAGTAGTGTGTGCCCGTCTGTT
GTGTGACTCTGGTAACTAGAGATCCCTCAGACCCTTTTAGTCAGTGTGGAAAATCTCTAGCAGTGGCGCC
CGAACAGGGACTTGAAAGCGAAAGGGAAACCAGAGGAGCTCTCTCGACGCAGGACTCGGCTTGCTGAAGC
GCGCACGGCAAGAGGCGAGGGGCGGCGACTGGTGAGTACGCCAAAAATTTTGACTAGCGGAGGCTAGAAG
GAGAGAGATGGGTGCGAGAGCGTCAGTATTAAGCGGGGGAGAATTAGATCGCGATGGGAAAAAATTCGGT
TAAGGCCAGGGGGAAAGAAAAAATATAAATTAAAACATATAGTATGGGCAAGCAGGGAGCTAGAACGATT
CGCAGTTAATCCTGGCCTGTTAGAAACATCAGAAGGCTGTAGACAAATACTGGGACAGCTACAACCATCC
CTTCAGACAGGATCAGAAGAACTTAGATCATTATATAATACAGTAGCAACCCTCTATTGTGTGCATCAAA
GGATAGAGATAAAAGACACCAAGGAAGCTTTAGACAAGATAGAGGAAGAGCAAAACAAAAGTAAGACCAC
CGCACAGCAAGCGGCCGCTGATCTTCAGACCTGGAGGAGGAGATATGAGGGACAATTGGAGAAGTGAATT
ATATAAATATAAAGTAGTAAAAATTGAACCATTAGGAGTAGCACCCACCAAGGCAAAGAGAAGAGTGGTG
CAGAGAGAAAAAAGAGCAGTGGGAATAGGAGCTTTGTTCCTTGGGTTCTTGGGAGCAGCAGGAAGCACTA
TGGGCGCAGCGTCAATGACGCTGACGGTACAGGCCAGACAATTATTGTCTGGTATAGTGCAGCAGCAGAA
CAATTTGCTGAGGGCTATTGAGGCGCAACAGCATCTGTTGCAACTCACAGTCTGGGGCATCAAGCAGCTC
CAGGCAAGAATCCTGGCTGTGGAAAGATACCTAAAGGATCAACAGCTCCTGGGGATTTGGGGTTGCTCTG
GAAAACTCATTTGCACCACTGCTGTGCCTTGGAATGCTAGTTGGAGTAATAAATCTCTGGAACAGATTTG
GAATCACACGACCTGGATGGAGTGGGACAGAGAAATTAACAATTACACAAGCTTAATACACTCCTTAATT
GAAGAATCGCAAAACCAGCAAGAAAAGAATGAACAAGAATTATTGGAATTAGATAAATGGGCAAGTTTGT
GGAATTGGTTTAACATAACAAATTGGCTGTGGTATATAAAATTATTCATAATGATAGTAGGAGGCTTGGT
AGGTTTAAGAATAGTTTTTGCTGTACTTTCTATAGTGAATAGAGTTAGGCAGGGATATTCACCATTATCG
TTTCAGACCCACCTCCCAACCCCGAGGGGACCCATGCATTGCATCTCAATTAGTCAGCAACCAGGTGTGG
AAAGTCCCCAGGCTCCCCAGCAGGCAGAAGTATGCAAAGCATGCGTCTCAATTAGTCAGCAACCATAGTC
CCGCCCCTAACTCCGCCCATCCCGCCCCTAACTCCGCCCAGTTCCGCCCATTCTCCGCCCCATGGCTGAC
TAATTTTTTTTATTTATGCAGAGGCCGAGGCCGCCTCGGCCTCTGAGCTATTCCAGAAGTAGTGAGGAGG
CTTTTTTGGAGGCCTAGGCTTTTGCAAAAAGCTTTCTAGAGGTACCACCGGAGCTTACCATGACCGAGTA
CAAGCCCACGGTGCGCCTCGCCACCCGCGACGACGTCCCCAGGGCCGTACGCACCCTCGCCGCCGCGTTC
GCCGACTACCCCGCCACGCGCCACACCGTCGATCCGGACCGCCACATCGAGCGGGTCACCGAGCTGCAAG
AACTCTTCCTCACGCGCGTCGGGCTCGACATCGGCAAGGTGTGGGTCGCGGACGACGGCGCCGCCGTGGC
GGTCTGGACCACGCCGGAGAGCGTCGAAGCGGGGGCGGTGTTCGCCGAGATCGGCCCGCGCATGGCCGAG
TTGAGCGGTTCCCGGCTGGCCGCGCAGCAACAGATGGAAGGCCTCCTGGCGCCGCACCGGCCCAAGGAGC
CCGCGTGGTTCCTGGCCACCGTCGGCGTCTCGCCCGACCACCAGGGCAAGGGTCTGGGCAGCGCCGTCGT
GCTCCCCGGAGTGGAGGCGGCCGAGCGCGCCGGGGTGCCCGCCTTCCTGGAGACCTCCGCGCCCCGCAAC
CTCCCCTTCTACGAGCGGCTCGGCTTCACCGTCACCGCCGACGTCGAGGTGCCCGAAGGACCGCGCACCT
GGTGCATGACCCGCAAGCCCGGTGCCAGTTAACGAATTCTAGATCTTGAGACAAATGGCAGTATTCATCC
ACAATTTTAAAAGAAAAGGGGGGATTGGGGGGTACAGTGCAGGGGAAAGAATAGTAGACATAATAGCAAC
AGACATACAAACTAAAGAATTACAAAAACAAATTACAAAAATTCAAAATTTTCGGGTTTATTACAGGGAC
AGCAGAGATCCACTTTGGCGCCGGCTCGAGGCCTGCAGGTGCAAAGATGGATAAAGTTTTAAACAGAGAG
GAATCTTTGCAGCTAATGGACCTTCTAGGTCTTGAAAGGAGTGGGAATTGGCTCCGGTGCCCGTCAGTGG
GCAGAGCGCACATCGCCCACAGTCCCCGAGAAGTTGGGGGGAGGGGTCGGCAATTGAACCGGTGCCTAGA
GAAGGTGGCGCGGGGTAAACTGGGAAAGTGATGTCGTGTACTGGCTCCGCCTTTTTCCCGAGGGTGGGGG
AGAACCGTATATAAGTGCAGTAGTCGCCGTGAACGTTCTTTTTCGCAACGGGTTTGCCGCCAGAACACAG
GTAAGTGCCGTGTGTGGTTCCCGCGGGCCTGGCCTCTTTACGGGTTATGGCCCTTGCGTGCCTTGAATTA
CTTCCACCTGGCTGCAGTACGTGATTCTTGATCCCGAGCTTCGGGTTGGAAGTGGGTGGGAGAGTTCGAG
GCCTTGCGCTTAAGGAGCCCCTTCGCCTCGTGCTTGAGTTGAGGCCTGGCCTGGGCGCTGGGGCCGCCGC
GTGCGAATCTGGTGGCACCTTCGCGCCTGTCTCGCTGCTTTCGATAAGTCTCTAGCCATTTAAAATTTTT
GATGACCTGCTGCGACGCTTTTTTTCTGGCAAGATAGTCTTGTAAATGCGGGCCAAGATCTGCACACTGG
TATTTCGGTTTTTGGGGCCGCGGGCGGCGACGGGGCCCGTGCGTCCCAGCGCACATGTTCGGCGAGGCGG
GGCCTGCGAGCGCGGCCACCGAGAATCGGACGGGGGTAGTCTCAAGCTGGCCGGCCTGCTCTGGTGCCTG
GCCTCGCGCCGCCGTGTATCGCCCCGCCCTGGGCGGCAAGGCTGGCCCGGTCGGCACCAGTTGCGTGAGC
GGAAAGATGGCCGCTTCCCGGCCCTGCTGCAGGGAGCTCAAAATGGAGGACGCGGCGCTCGGGAGAGCGG
GCGGGTGAGTCACCCACACAAAGGAAAAGGGCCTTTCCGTCCTCAGCCGTCGCTTCATGTGACTCCACGG
AGTACCGGGCGCCGTCCAGGCACCTCGATTAGTTCTCGAGCTTTTGGAGTACGTCGTCTTTAGGTTGGGG
GGAGGGGTTTTATGCGATGGAGTTTCCCCACACTGAGTGGGTGGAGACTGAAGTTAGGCCAGCTTGGCAC
TTGATGTAATTCTCCTTGGAATTTGCCCTTTTTGAGTTTGGATCTTGGTTCATTCTCAAGCCTCAGACAG
TGGTTCAAAGTTTTTTTCTTCCATTTCAGGTGTCGTGAGGCTAGCACCGCCACCATGGCTGCGGGGATGT
ATTTGGAACATTATCTGGACAGTATTGAAAACCTTCCCTTTGAATTACAGAGAAACTTTCAGCTCATGAG
GGACCTAGACCAAAGAACAGAGGACCTGAAGGCTGAAATTGACAAGTTGGCCACTGAGTATATGAGTAGT
GCCCGCAGCCTGAGCTCCGAGGAAAAATTGGCCCTTCTCAAACAGATCCAGGAAGCCTATGGCAAGTGCA
AGGAATTTGGTGACGACAAGGTGCAGCTTGCCATGCAGACCTATGAGATGGTGGACAAACACATTCGGCG
GCTGGACACAGACCTGGCCCGTTTTGAGGCTGATCTCAAGGAGAAACAGATTGAGTCAAGTGACTATGAC
AGCTCTTCCAGCAAAGGCAAAAAGAAAGGCCGGACTCAAAAGGAGAAGAAAGCTGCTCGTGCTCGTTCCA
AAGGGAAAAACTCGGATGAAGAAGCCCCCAAGACTGCCCAGAAGAAGTTAAAGCTCGTGCGCACTGTTCC
ATTGAGTGGTTCCATTTTGCCTGTGTGGGGCTAGTAATGAACTAGTCCGTAACTTGAAAGTATTTCGATT
TCTTGGCTTTATATATCTTGTGGAAAGGACGAGGTTAGTTACTTTGATTTCGAGCTACGCGTTAAGTCGA
CAATCAACCTCTGGATTACAAAATTTGTGAAAGATTGACTGGTATTCTTAACTATGTTGCTCCTTTTACG
CTATGTGGATACGCTGCTTTAATGCCTTTGTATCATGCTATTGCTTCCCGTATGGCTTTCATTTTCTCCT
CCTTGTATAAATCCTGGTTGCTGTCTCTTTATGAGGAGTTGTGGCCCGTTGTCAGGCAACGTGGCGTGGT
GTGCACTGTGTTTGCTGACGCAACCCCCACTGGTTGGGGCATTGCCACCACCTGTCAGCTCCTTTCCGGG
ACTTTCGCTTTCCCCCTCCCTATTGCCACGGCGGAACTCATCGCCGCCTGCCTTGCCCGCTGCTGGACAG
GGGCTCGGCTGTTGGGCACTGACAATTCCGTGGTGTTGTCGGGGAAATCATCGTCCTTTCCTTGGCTGCT
CGCCTGTGTTGCCACCTGGATTCTGCGCGGGACGTCCTTCTGCTACGTCCCTTCGGCCCTCAATCCAGCG
GACCTTCCTTCCCGCGGCCTGCTGCCGGCTCTGCGGCCTCTTCCGCGTCTTCGCCTTCGCCCTCAGACGA
GTCGGATCTCCCTTTGGGCCGCCTCCCCGCGTCGACTTTAAGACCAATGACTTACAAGGCAGCTGTAGAT
CTTAGCCACTTTTTAAAAGAAAAGGGGGGACTGGAAGGGCTAATTCACTCCCAACGAAGACAAGATCTGC
TTTTTGCTTGTACTGGGTCTCTCTGGTTAGACCAGATCTGAGCCTGGGAGCTCTCTGGCTAACTAGGGAA
CCCACTGCTTAAGCCTCAATAAAGCTTGCCTTGAGTGCTTCAAGTAGTGTGTGCCCGTCTGTTGTGTGAC
TCTGGTAACTAGAGATCCCTCAGACCCTTTTAGTCAGTGTGGAAAATCTCTAGCAGTACGTATAGTAGTT
CATGTCATCTTATTATTCAGTATTTATAACTTGCAAAGAAATGAATATCAGAGAGTGAGAGGAACTTGTT
TATTGCAGCTTATAATGGTTACAAATAAAGCAATAGCATCACAAATTTCACAAATAAAGCATTTTTTTCA
CTGCATTCTAGTTGTGGTTTGTCCAAACTCATCAATGTATCTTATCATGTCTGGCTCTAGCTATCCCGCC
CCTAACTCCGCCCATCCCGCCCCTAACTCCGCCCAGTTCCGCCCATTCTCCGCCCCATGGCTGACTAATT
TTTTTTATTTATGCAGAGGCCGAGGCCGCCTCGGCCTCTGAGCTATTCCAGAAGTAGTGAGGAGGCTTTT
TTGGAGGCCTAGGGACGTACCCAATTCGCCCTATAGTGAGTCGTATTACGCGCGCTCACTGGCCGTCGTT
TTACAACGTCGTGACTGGGAAAACCCTGGCGTTACCCAACTTAATCGCCTTGCAGCACATCCCCCTTTCG
CCAGCTGGCGTAATAGCGAAGAGGCCCGCACCGATCGCCCTTCCCAACAGTTGCGCAGCCTGAATGGCGA
ATGGG
[124 nt withheld, positions 6236-6359]
C
[91 nt withheld, positions 6361-6451]
A
[49 nt withheld, positions 6453-6501]
CCTTTGACGTTGGAGTCCACGTTCTTT
[37 nt withheld, positions 6529-6565]
ACCCTATCTCGGTCTATTCTTTTGATTTATAAGGGATTTTGCCGATTTCGGCCTATTGGTTAAAAAATGA
GCTGATTTAACAAAAATTTAACGCGAATTTTAACAAAATATTAACGCTTACAATTTAGGTGGCACTTTTC
GGGGAAATGTGCGCGGAACCCCTATTTGTTTATTTTTCTAAATACATTCAAATATGTATCCGCTCATGAG
ACAATAACCCTGATAAATGCTTCAATAATATTGAAAAAGGAAGAGTATGAGTATTCAACATTTCCGTGTC
GCCCTTATTCCCTTTTTTGCGGCATTTTGCCTTCCTGTTTTTGCTCACCCAGAAACGCTGGTGAAAGTAA
AAGATGCTGAAGATCAGTTGGGTGCACGAGTGGGTTACATCGAACTGGATCTCAACAGCGGTAAGATCCT
TGAGAGTTTTCGCCCCGAAGAACGTTTTCCAATGATGAGCACTTTTAAAGTTCTGCTATGTGGCGCGGTA
TTATCCCGTATTGACGCCGGGCAAGAGCAACTCGGTCGCCGCATACACTATTCTCAGAATGACTTGGTTG
AGTACTCACCAGTCACAGAAAAGCATCTTACGGATGGCATGACAGTAAGAGAATTATGCAGTGCTGCCAT
AACCATGAGTGATAACACTGCGGCCAACTTACTTCTGACAACGATCGGAGGACCGAAGGAGCTAACCGCT
TTTTTGCACAACATGGGGGATCATGTAACTCGCCTTGATCGTTGGGAACCGGAGCTGAATGAAGCCATAC
CAAACGACGAGCGTGACACCACGATGCCTGTAGCAATGGCAACAACGTTGCGCAAACTATTAACTGGCGA
ACTACTTACTCTAGCTTCCCGGCAACAATTAATAGACTGGATGGAGGCGGATAAAGTTGCAGGACCACTT
CTGCGCTCGGCCCTTCCGGCTGGCTGGTTTATTGCTGATAAATCTGGAGCCGGTGAGCGTGGGTCTCGCG
GTATCATTGCAGCACTGGGGCCAGATGGTAAGCCCTCCCGTATCGTAGTTATCTACACGACGGGGAGTCA
GGCAACTATGGATGAACGAAATAGACAGATCGCTGAGATAGGTGCCTCACTGATTAAGCATTGGTAACTG
TCAGACCAAGTTTACTCATATATACTTTAGATTGATTTAAAACTTCATTTTTAATTTAAAAGGATCTAGG
TGAAGATCCTTTTTGATAATCTCATGACCAAAATCCCTTAACGTGAGTTTTCGTTCCACTGAGCGTCAGA
CCCCGTAGAAAAGATCAAAGGATCTTCTTGAGATCCTTTTTTTCTGCGCGTAATCTGCTGCTTGCAAACA
AAAAAACCACCGCTACCAGCGGTGGTTTGTTTGCCGGATCAAGAGCTACCAACTCTTTTTCCGAAGGTAA
CTGGCTTCAGCAGAGCGCAGATACCAAATACTGTTCTTCTAGTGTAGCCGTAGTTAGGCCACCACTTCAA
GAACTCTGTAGCACCGCCTACATACCTCGCTCTGCTAATCCTGTTACCAGTGGCTGCTGCCAGTGGCGAT
AAGTCGTGTCTTACCGGGTTGGACTCAAGACGATAGTTACCGGATAAGGCGCAGCGGTCGGGCTGAACGG
GGGGTTCGTGCACACAGCCCAGCTTGGAGCGAACGACCTACACCGAACTGAGATACCTACAGCGTGAGCT
ATGAGAAAGCGCCACGCTTCCCGAAGGGAGAAAGGCGGACAGGTATCCGGTAAGCGGCAGGGTCGGAACA
GGAGAGCGCACGAGGGAGCTTCCAGGGGGAAACGCCTGGTATCTTTATAGTCCTGTCGGGTTTCGCCACC
TCTGACTTGAGCGTCGATTTTTGTGATGCTCGTCAGGGGGGCGGAGCCTATGGAAAAACGCCAGCAACGC
GGCCTTTTTACGGTTCCTGGCCTTTTGCTGGCCTTTTGCTCACATGTTCTTTCCTGCGTTATCCCCTGAT
TCTGTGGATAACCGTATTACCGCCTTTGAGTGAGCTGATACCGCTCGCCGCAGCCGAACGACCGAGCGCA
GCGAGTCAGTGAGCGAGGAAGCGGAAGAGCGCCCAATACGCAAACCGCCTCTCCCCGCGCGTTGGCCGAT
TCATTAATGCAGCTGGCACGACAGGTTTCCCGACTGGAAAGCGGGCAGTGAGCGCAACGCAATTAATGTG
AGTTAGCTCACTCATTAGGCACCCCAGGCTTTACACTTTATGCTTCCGGCTCGTATGTTGTGTGGAATTG
TGAGCGGATAACAATTTCACACAGGAAACAGCTATGACCATGATTACGCCAAGCGCGCAATTAACCCTCA
CTAAAGGGAACAAAAGCTGGAGCTGCAAGC
