>Addgene plasmid #143447 | TFORF0894 | depositor partial sequence | sequence record 282479 | Insert
ACCGCCACCATGGCTGCGGGGATGTATTTGGAACATTATCTGGACAGTATTGAAAACCTTCCCTTTGAAT
TACAGAGAAACTTTCAGCTCATGAGGGACCTAGACCAAAGAACAGAGGACCTGAAGGCTGAAATTGACAA
GTTGGCCACTGAGTATATGAGTAGTGCCCGCAGCCTGAGCTCCGAGGAAAAATTGGCCCTTCTCAAACAG
ATCCAGGAAGCCTATGGCAAGTGCAAGGAATTTGGTGACGACAAGGTGCAGCTTGCCATGCAGACCTATG
AGATGGTGGACAAACACATTCGGCGGCTGGACACAGACCTGGCCCGTTTTGAGGCTGATCTCAAGGAGAA
ACAGATTGAGTCAAGTGACTATGACAGCTCTTCCAGCAAAGGCAAAAAGAAAGGCCGGACTCAAAAGGAG
AAGAAAGCTGCTCGTGCTCGTTCCAAAGGGAAAAACTCGGATGAAGAAGCCCCCAAGACTGCCCAGAAGA
AGTTAAAGCTCGTGCGCACTGTTCCATTGAGTGGTTCCATTTTGCCTGTGTGGGGCTAGTAATGAACTAG
TCCGTAACTTGAAAGTATTTCGATTTCTTGGCTTTATATATCTTGTGGAAAGGACGAGGTTAGTTACTTT
GATTTCGAGCT
