>Addgene plasmid #143447 | TFORF0894 | depositor partial sequence | sequence record 282480 | Barcode
GGTTAGTTACTTTGATTTCGAGCT
